>Addgene plasmid #193782 | SpCas9 TadCBEa | addgene full sequence | sequence record 379978 | Addgene NGS Result
TACGGGCCAGATATACGCGTTGACATTGATTATTGACTAGTTATTAATAGTAATCAATTACGGGGTCATT
AGTTCATAGCCCATATATGGAGTTCCGCGTTACATAACTTACGGTAAATGGCCCGCCTGGCTGACCGCCC
AACGACCCCCGCCCATTGACGTCAATAATGACGTATGTTCCCATAGTAACGCCAATAGGGACTTTCCATT
GACGTCAATGGGTGGAGTATTTACGGTAAACTGCCCACTTGGCAGTACATCAAGTGTATCATATGCCAAG
TACGCCCCCTATTGACGTCAATGACGGTAAATGGCCCGCCTGGCATTATGCCCAGTACATGACCTTATGG
GACTTTCCTACTTGGCAGTACATCTACGTATTAGTCATCGCTATTACCATGGTGATGCGGTTTTGGCAGT
ACATCAATGGGCGTGGATAGCGGTTTGACTCACGGGGATTTCCAAGTCTCCACCCCATTGACGTCAATGG
GAGTTTGTTTTGGCACCAAAATCAACGGGACTTTCCAAAATGTCGTAACAACTCCGCCCCATTGACGCAA
ATGGGCGGTAGGCGTGTACGGTGGGAGGTCTATATAAGCAGAGCTGGTTTAGTGAACCGTCAGATCCGCT
AGAGATCCGCGGCCGCTAATACGACTCACTATAGGGAGAGCCGCCACCATGAAACGGACAGCCGACGGAA
GCGAGTTCGAGTCACCAAAGAAGAAGCGGAAAGTCAGTTCTGAGGTGGAGTTTTCCCACGAGTACTGGAT
GAGACATGCCCTGACCCTGGCCAAGAGGGCACGGGATGAGGGGGCGGGTCCTGTGGGAGCCGTGCTGGTG
CTGAACAATAGAGTGATCGGCGAGGGCTGGAACAGAGCCATCGGCCTGCACGACCCAACAGCCCATGCCG
AAATTATGGCCCTGAGACAGGGCGGCCTGGTCATGCAGAACTACAGACTGTTTGACGCCACCCTGTACGT
GACATTCGAGCCTTGCGTGATGTGCGCCGGCGCCATGATCAACTCTAGGATCGGCCGCGTGGTGTTTGGC
GTGAGGAACTCAAAAAGAGGCGCCGCAGGCTCCCTGATGAACGTGCTGAACTACCCCGGCATGAATCACC
GCGTCGAAATTACCGAGGGAATCCTGGCAGATGAATGTGCCGCCCTGCTGTGCGATTTCTATCGGATGCC
TAGACAGGTGTTCAATTCTCAGAAGAAGGCCCAGAGCTCCATCAACTCTGGCGGATCTAGCGGAGGATCC
TCTGGCAGCGAGACACCAGGAACAAGCGAGTCAGCAACACCAGAGAGCAGTGGCGGCAGCAGCGGCGGCA
GCGACAAGAAGTACAGCATCGGCCTGGCCATCGGCACCAACTCTGTGGGCTGGGCCGTGATCACCGACGA
GTACAAGGTGCCCAGCAAGAAATTCAAGGTGCTGGGCAACACCGACCGGCACAGCATCAAGAAGAACCTG
ATCGGAGCCCTGCTGTTCGACAGCGGCGAAACAGCCGAGGCCACCCGGCTGAAGAGAACCGCCAGAAGAA
GATACACCAGACGGAAGAACCGGATCTGCTATCTGCAAGAGATCTTCAGCAACGAGATGGCCAAGGTGGA
CGACAGCTTCTTCCACAGACTGGAAGAGTCCTTCCTGGTGGAAGAGGATAAGAAGCACGAGCGGCACCCC
ATCTTCGGCAACATCGTGGACGAGGTGGCCTACCACGAGAAGTACCCCACCATCTACCACCTGAGAAAGA
AACTGGTGGACAGCACCGACAAGGCCGACCTGCGGCTGATCTATCTGGCCCTGGCCCACATGATCAAGTT
CCGGGGCCACTTCCTGATCGAGGGCGACCTGAACCCCGACAACAGCGACGTGGACAAGCTGTTCATCCAG
CTGGTGCAGACCTACAACCAGCTGTTCGAGGAAAACCCCATCAACGCCAGCGGCGTGGACGCCAAGGCCA
TCCTGTCTGCCAGACTGAGCAAGAGCAGACGGCTGGAAAATCTGATCGCCCAGCTGCCCGGCGAGAAGAA
GAATGGCCTGTTCGGAAACCTGATTGCCCTGAGCCTGGGCCTGACCCCCAACTTCAAGAGCAACTTCGAC
CTGGCCGAGGATGCCAAACTGCAGCTGAGCAAGGACACCTACGACGACGACCTGGACAACCTGCTGGCCC
AGATCGGCGACCAGTACGCCGACCTGTTTCTGGCCGCCAAGAACCTGTCCGACGCCATCCTGCTGAGCGA
CATCCTGAGAGTGAACACCGAGATCACCAAGGCCCCCCTGAGCGCCTCTATGATCAAGAGATACGACGAG
CACCACCAGGACCTGACCCTGCTGAAAGCTCTCGTGCGGCAGCAGCTGCCTGAGAAGTACAAAGAGATTT
TCTTCGACCAGAGCAAGAACGGCTACGCCGGCTACATTGACGGCGGAGCCAGCCAGGAAGAGTTCTACAA
GTTCATCAAGCCCATCCTGGAAAAGATGGACGGCACCGAGGAACTGCTCGTGAAGCTGAACAGAGAGGAC
CTGCTGCGGAAGCAGCGGACCTTCGACAACGGCAGCATCCCCCACCAGATCCACCTGGGAGAGCTGCACG
CCATTCTGCGGCGGCAGGAAGATTTTTACCCATTCCTGAAGGACAACCGGGAAAAGATCGAGAAGATCCT
GACCTTCCGCATCCCCTACTACGTGGGCCCTCTGGCCAGGGGAAACAGCAGATTCGCCTGGATGACCAGA
AAGAGCGAGGAAACCATCACCCCCTGGAACTTCGAGGAAGTGGTGGACAAGGGCGCTTCCGCCCAGAGCT
TCATCGAGCGGATGACCAACTTCGATAAGAACCTGCCCAACGAGAAGGTGCTGCCCAAGCACAGCCTGCT
GTACGAGTACTTCACCGTGTATAACGAGCTGACCAAAGTGAAATACGTGACCGAGGGAATGAGAAAGCCC
GCCTTCCTGAGCGGCGAGCAGAAAAAGGCCATCGTGGACCTGCTGTTCAAGACCAACCGGAAAGTGACCG
TGAAGCAGCTGAAAGAGGACTACTTCAAGAAAATCGAGTGCTTCGACTCCGTGGAAATCTCCGGCGTGGA
AGATCGGTTCAACGCCTCCCTGGGCACATACCACGATCTGCTGAAAATTATCAAGGACAAGGACTTCCTG
GACAATGAGGAAAACGAGGACATTCTGGAAGATATCGTGCTGACCCTGACACTGTTTGAGGACAGAGAGA
TGATCGAGGAACGGCTGAAAACCTATGCCCACCTGTTCGACGACAAAGTGATGAAGCAGCTGAAGCGGCG
GAGATACACCGGCTGGGGCAGGCTGAGCCGGAAGCTGATCAACGGCATCCGGGACAAGCAGTCCGGCAAG
ACAATCCTGGATTTCCTGAAGTCCGACGGCTTCGCCAACAGAAACTTCATGCAGCTGATCCACGACGACA
GCCTGACCTTTAAAGAGGACATCCAGAAAGCCCAGGTGTCCGGCCAGGGCGATAGCCTGCACGAGCACAT
TGCCAATCTGGCCGGCAGCCCCGCCATTAAGAAGGGCATCCTGCAGACAGTGAAGGTGGTGGACGAGCTC
GTGAAAGTGATGGGCCGGCACAAGCCCGAGAACATCGTGATCGAAATGGCCAGAGAGAACCAGACCACCC
AGAAGGGACAGAAGAACAGCCGCGAGAGAATGAAGCGGATCGAAGAGGGCATCAAAGAGCTGGGCAGCCA
GATCCTGAAAGAACACCCCGTGGAAAACACCCAGCTGCAGAACGAGAAGCTGTACCTGTACTACCTGCAG
AATGGGCGGGATATGTACGTGGACCAGGAACTGGACATCAACCGGCTGTCCGACTACGATGTGGACCATA
TCGTGCCTCAGAGCTTTCTGAAGGACGACTCCATCGACAACAAGGTGCTGACCAGAAGCGACAAGAACCG
GGGCAAGAGCGACAACGTGCCCTCCGAAGAGGTCGTGAAGAAGATGAAGAACTACTGGCGGCAGCTGCTG
AACGCCAAGCTGATTACCCAGAGAAAGTTCGACAATCTGACCAAGGCCGAGAGAGGCGGCCTGAGCGAAC
TGGATAAGGCCGGCTTCATCAAGAGACAGCTGGTGGAAACCCGGCAGATCACAAAGCACGTGGCACAGAT
CCTGGACTCCCGGATGAACACTAAGTACGACGAGAATGACAAGCTGATCCGGGAAGTGAAAGTGATCACC
CTGAAGTCCAAGCTGGTGTCCGATTTCCGGAAGGATTTCCAGTTTTACAAAGTGCGCGAGATCAACAACT
ACCACCACGCCCACGACGCCTACCTGAACGCCGTCGTGGGAACCGCCCTGATCAAAAAGTACCCTAAGCT
GGAAAGCGAGTTCGTGTACGGCGACTACAAGGTGTACGACGTGCGGAAGATGATCGCCAAGAGCGAGCAG
GAAATCGGCAAGGCTACCGCCAAGTACTTCTTCTACAGCAACATCATGAACTTTTTCAAGACCGAGATTA
CCCTGGCCAACGGCGAGATCCGGAAGCGGCCTCTGATCGAGACAAACGGCGAAACCGGGGAGATCGTGTG
GGATAAGGGCCGGGATTTTGCCACCGTGCGGAAAGTGCTGAGCATGCCCCAAGTGAATATCGTGAAAAAG
ACCGAGGTGCAGACAGGCGGCTTCAGCAAAGAGTCTATCCTGCCCAAGAGGAACAGCGATAAGCTGATCG
CCAGAAAGAAGGACTGGGACCCTAAGAAGTACGGCGGCTTCGACAGCCCCACCGTGGCCTATTCTGTGCT
GGTGGTGGCCAAAGTGGAAAAGGGCAAGTCCAAGAAACTGAAGAGTGTGAAAGAGCTGCTGGGGATCACC
ATCATGGAAAGAAGCAGCTTCGAGAAGAATCCCATCGACTTTCTGGAAGCCAAGGGCTACAAAGAAGTGA
AAAAGGACCTGATCATCAAGCTGCCTAAGTACTCCCTGTTCGAGCTGGAAAACGGCCGGAAGAGAATGCT
GGCCTCTGCCGGCGAACTGCAGAAGGGAAACGAACTGGCCCTGCCCTCCAAATATGTGAACTTCCTGTAC
CTGGCCAGCCACTATGAGAAGCTGAAGGGCTCCCCCGAGGATAATGAGCAGAAACAGCTGTTTGTGGAAC
AGCACAAGCACTACCTGGACGAGATCATCGAGCAGATCAGCGAGTTCTCCAAGAGAGTGATCCTGGCCGA
CGCTAATCTGGACAAAGTGCTGTCCGCCTACAACAAGCACCGGGATAAGCCCATCAGAGAGCAGGCCGAG
AATATCATCCACCTGTTTACCCTGACCAATCTGGGAGCCCCTGCCGCCTTCAAGTACTTTGACACCACCA
TCGACCGGAAGAGGTACACCAGCACCAAAGAGGTGCTGGACGCCACCCTGATCCACCAGAGCATCACCGG
CCTGTACGAGACACGGATCGACCTGTCTCAGCTGGGAGGTGACAGCGGCGGGAGCGGCGGGAGCGGGGGG
AGCACTAATCTGAGCGACATCATTGAGAAGGAGACTGGGAAACAGCTGGTCATTCAGGAGTCCATCCTGA
TGCTGCCTGAGGAGGTGGAGGAAGTGATCGGCAACAAGCCAGAGTCTGACATCCTGGTGCACACCGCCTA
CGACGAGTCCACAGATGAGAATGTGATGCTGCTGACCTCTGACGCCCCCGAGTATAAGCCTTGGGCCCTG
GTCATCCAGGATTCTAACGGCGAGAATAAGATCAAGATGCTGAGCGGAGGATCCGGAGGATCTGGAGGCA
GCACCAACCTGTCTGACATCATCGAGAAGGAGACAGGCAAGCAGCTGGTCATCCAGGAGAGCATCCTGAT
GCTGCCCGAAGAAGTCGAAGAAGTGATCGGAAACAAGCCTGAGAGCGATATCCTGGTCCATACCGCCTAC
GACGAGAGTACCGACGAAAATGTGATGCTGCTGACATCCGACGCCCCAGAGTATAAGCCCTGGGCTCTGG
TCATCCAGGATTCCAACGGAGAGAACAAAATCAAAATGCTGTCTGGCGGCTCAAAAAGAACCGCCGACGG
CAGCGAATTCGAGCCCAAGAAGAAGAGGAAAGTCTAACCGGTCATCATCACCATCACCATTGAGTTTAAA
CCCGCTGATCAGCCTCGACTGTGCCTTCTAGTTGCCAGCCATCTGTTGTTTGCCCCTCCCCCGTGCCTTC
CTTGACCCTGGAAGGTGCCACTCCCACTGTCCTTTCCTAATAAAATGAGGAAATTGCATCGCATTGTCTG
AGTAGGTGTCATTCTATTCTGGGGGGTGGGGTGGGGCAGGACAGCAAGGGGGAGGATTGGGAAGACAATA
GCAGGCATGCTGGGGATGCGGTGGGCTCTATGGCTTCTGAGGCGGAAAGAACCAGCTGGGGCTCGATACC
GTCGACCTCTAGCTAGAGCTTGGCGTAATCATGGTCATAGCTGTTTCCTGTGTGAAATTGTTATCCGCTC
ACAATTCCACACAACATACGAGCCGGAAGCATAAAGTGTAAAGCCTAGGGTGCCTAATGAGTGAGCTAAC
TCACATTAATTGCGTTGCGCTCACTGCCCGCTTTCCAGTCGGGAAACCTGTCGTGCCAGCTGCATTAATG
AATCGGCCAACGCGCGGGGAGAGGCGGTTTGCGTATTGGGCGCACTTCCGCTTCCTCGCTCACTGACTCG
CTGCGCTCGGTCGTTCGGCTGCGGCGAGCGGTATCAGCTCACTCAAAGGCGGTAATACGGTTATCCACAG
AATCAGGGGATAACGCAGGAAAGAACATGTGAGCAAAAGGCCAGCAAAAGGCCAGGAACCGTAAAAAGGC
CGCGTTGCTGGCGTTTTTCCATAGGCTCCGCCCCCCTGACGAGCATCACAAAAATCGACGCTCAAGTCAG
AGGTGGCGAAACCCGACAGGACTATAAAGATACCAGGCGTTTCCCCCTGGAAGCTCCCTCGTGCGCTCTC
CTGTTCCGACCCTGCCGCTTACCGGATACCTGTCCGCCTTTCTCCCTTCGGGAAGCGTGGCGCTTTCTCA
TAGCTCACGCTGTAGGTATCTCAGTTCGGTGTAGGTCGTTCGCTCCAAGCTGGGCTGTGTGCACGAACCC
CCCGTTCAGCCCGACCGCTGCGCCTTATCCGGTAACTATCGTCTTGAGTCCAACCCGGTAAGACACGACT
TATCGCCACTGGCAGCAGCCACTGGTAACAGGATTAGCAGAGCGAGGTATGTAGGCGGTGCTACAGAGTT
CTTGAAGTGGTGGCCTAACTACGGCTACACTAGAAGAACAGTATTTGGTATCTGCGCTCTGCTGAAGCCA
GTTACCTTCGGAAAAAGAGTTGGTAGCTCTTGATCCGGCAAACAAACCACCGCTGGTAGCGGTGGTTTTT
TTGTTTGCAAGCAGCAGATTACGCGCAGAAAAAAAGGATCTCAAGAAGATCCTTTGATCTTTTCTACGGG
GTCTGACACTCAGTGGAACGAAAACTCACGTTAAGGGATTTTGGTCATGAGATTATCAAAAAGGATCTTC
ACCTAGATCCTTTTAAATTAAAAATGAAGTTTTAAATCAATCTAAAGTATATATGAGTAAACTTGGTCTG
ACAGTTACCAATGCTTAATCAGTGAGGCACCTATCTCAGCGATCTGTCTATTTCGTTCATCCATAGTTGC
CTGACTCCCCGTCGTGTAGATAACTACGATACGGGAGGGCTTACCATCTGGCCCCAGTGCTGCAATGATA
CCGCGGGACCCACGCTCACCGGCTCCAGATTTATCAGCAATAAACCAGCCAGCCGGAAGGGCCGAGCGCA
GAAGTGGTCCTGCAACTTTATCCGCCTCCATCCAGTCTATTAATTGTTGCCGGGAAGCTAGAGTAAGTAG
TTCGCCAGTTAATAGTTTGCGCAACGTTGTTGCCATTGCTACAGGCATCGTGGTGTCACGCTCGTCGTTT
GGTATGGCTTCATTCAGCTCCGGTTCCCAACGATCAAGGCGAGTTACATGATCCCCCATGTTGTGCAAAA
AAGCGGTTAGCTCCTTCGGTCCTCCGATCGTTGTCAGAAGTAAGTTGGCCGCAGTGTTATCACTCATGGT
TATGGCAGCACTGCATAATTCTCTTACTGTCATGCCATCCGTAAGATGCTTTTCTGTGACTGGTGAGTAC
TCAACCAAGTCATTCTGAGAATAGTGTATGCGGCGACCGAGTTGCTCTTGCCCGGCGTCAATACGGGATA
ATACCGCGCCACATAGCAGAACTTTAAAAGTGCTCATCATTGGAAAACGTTCTTCGGGGCGAAAACTCTC
AAGGATCTTACCGCTGTTGAGATCCAGTTCGATGTAACCCACTCGTGCACCCAACTGATCTTCAGCATCT
TTTACTTTCACCAGCGTTTCTGGGTGAGCAAAAACAGGAAGGCAAAATGCCGCAAAAAAGGGAATAAGGG
CGACACGGAAATGTTGAATACTCATACTCTTCCTTTTTCAATATTATTGAAGCATTTATCAGGGTTATTG
TCTCATGAGCGGATACATATTTGAATGTATTTAGAAAAATAAACAAATAGGGGTTCCGCGCACATTTCCC
CGAAAAGTGCCACCTGACGTCGACGGATCGGGAGATCGATCTCCCGATCCCCTAGGGTCGACTCTCAGTA
CAATCTGCTCTGATGCCGCATAGTTAAGCCAGTATCTGCTCCCTGCTTGTGTGTTGGAGGTCGCTGAGTA
GTGCGCGAGCAAAATTTAAGCTACAACAAGGCAAGGCTTGACCGACAATTGCATGAAGAATCTGCTTAGG
GTTAGGCGTTTTGCGCTGCTTCGCGATG
Features (pLannotate 1.2.2; 18 found; start..end, strand, type, name):
     22..401     +  enhancer       CMV enhancer: human cytomegalovirus immediate early enhancer
    402..605     +  promoter       CMV promoter: human cytomegalovirus (CMV) immediate early promoter
    647..665     +  promoter       T7 promoter: promoter for bacteriophage T7 RNA polymerase
    739..1230    +  CDS            tadA: TADA_ECOLI - Also known as yfhC. Experimental evidence at protein level: Swiss-Prot protein existence level 1. Catalyzes the deamination of adenosine to inosine at the wobble position 34 of tRNA(Arg2). Essential for cell viability. From Escherichia coli (strain K12).
   1333..2934    +  CDS            dCas9(N): N-terminal portion of catalytically inactive Streptococcus pyogenes dCas9 carrying the D10A mutation (Zetsche et al., 2015)
   2935..5429    +  CDS            Cas9(C) (fragment): C-terminal portion of Streptococcus pyogenes Cas9 (Zetsche et al., 2015)
   5743..5991    +  CDS            UGI: UNGI_BPPB2 - Experimental evidence at protein level: Swiss-Prot protein existence level 1. This protein binds specifically and reversibly to the host uracil-DNA glycosylase, preventing removal of uracil residues from PBS2 DNA by the host uracil-excision repair system. From Bacillus phage PBS2 (Bacteriophage PBS2).
   6109..6333    +  polyA_signal   bGH poly(A) signal: bovine growth hormone polyadenylation signal
   6337..6358    +  promoter       SV40 promoter (fragment): SV40 enhancer and early promoter
   6363..6379    +  misc_feature   MCS (fragment): pBluescript multiple cloning site
   6428..6444    -  protein_bind   lac operator: The lac repressor binds to the lac operator to inhibit transcription in E. coli. This inhibition can be relieved by adding lactose or isopropyl-β-D-thiogalactopyranoside (IPTG). lac repressor encoded by lacI
   6452..6482    -  promoter       lac promoter: promoter for the E. coli lac operon
   6497..6518    -  protein_bind   CAP binding site: CAP binding activates transcription in the presence of cAMP. E. coli catabolite activator protein
   6531..6623    -  CDS            lacI (fragment): lac repressor; lacI; The lac repressor binds to the lac operator to inhibit transcription in E. coli. This inhibition can be relieved by adding lactose or isopropyl-β-D-thiogalactopyranoside (IPTG).
   6806..7394    -  rep_origin     ori: high-copy-number ColE1/pMB1/pBR322/pUC origin of replication
   7565..8425    -  CDS            AmpR: β-lactamase; bla; confers resistance to ampicillin, carbenicillin, and related antibiotics
   8426..8530    -  promoter       AmpR promoter: bla
   8601..8645    -  misc_feature   bom (fragment): basis of mobility region from pBR322
