[The description below was written by a language model from this plasmid's Addgene catalogue record and pLannotate feature annotations shown in this document.]
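Description:
SpCas9 TadCBEa is an 8,778-nt mammalian expression plasmid built on a pCMV backbone, designed to produce the cytosine base editor TadCBEa in mammalian cells. It is propagated in E. coli as a high-copy plasmid through a ColE1/pBR322-type origin and is selected with ampicillin through the β-lactamase gene and its native promoter. Residual bacterial vector elements are also annotated (lac promoter and operator, CAP site, and lacI, MCS, bom and SV40 promoter fragments). They appear to be backbone remnants rather than functional parts of the payload, and no mammalian selection marker is annotated.

The expression cassette is driven by the human CMV immediate-early enhancer and promoter and ends at a bovine growth hormone polyadenylation signal. A T7 promoter sits just upstream of the coding region, which could also allow in vitro transcription. The insert, recorded as TadA-CDa-SpCas9D10A (about 5.4 kb), begins with a deaminase domain that the annotation matches to E. coli TadA, the tRNA adenosine deaminase. According to the associated publication title, this variant was evolved from an adenine base editor to act as a compact cytosine deaminase. It is fused to Streptococcus pyogenes Cas9 carrying the D10A mutation, which by name indicates a nickase, although the software labels the N-terminal portion as dCas9. Downstream lies a uracil glycosylase inhibitor (UGI) from phage PBS2, which blocks uracil excision so that deaminated cytosines are retained and resolved as C-to-T edits. An unannotated gap between Cas9 and this UGI is not explained by the record. No guide RNA cassette is annotated, so the guide is presumably supplied separately. The plasmid is used for programmable C•G-to-T•A editing in transfected mammalian cells.
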