Addgene plasmid #193782: SpCas9 TadCBEa
Purpose: Express TadCBEa (with SpCas9) in mammalian cells
Depositing lab: David Liu. Depositing organization: Broad Institute. Publication: Evolution of an adenine base editor into a small, efficient cytosine base editor with low off-target activity. Neugebauer ME, Hsu A, Arbab M, Krasnow NA, McElroy AN, Pandey S, Doman JL, Huang TP, Raguram A, Banskota S, Newby GA, Tolar J, Osborn MJ, Liu DR. Nat Biotechnol. 2022 Nov 10. pii: 10.1038/s41587-022-01533-6. doi: 10.1038/s41587-022-01533-6. PubMed 36357719.
Backbone
  Vector backbone: pCMV with a BR322 origin
  Vector type: Mammalian Expression
Growth in bacteria
  Bacterial resistance: Ampicillin, 100 μg/mL
  Growth temperature: 37°C
  Growth strain: DH5alpha
  Copy number: High Copy
Gene/Insert
  Gene/Insert name: TadA-CDa-SpCas9D10A (alt name: TadCBEa)
  Insert size (bp): 5380
Terms and licenses: Academic/Nonprofit Terms; Industry Terms: Not Available to Industry
How to cite: SpCas9 TadCBEa was a gift from David Liu (Addgene plasmid # 193782 ; http://n2t.net/addgene:193782 ; RRID:Addgene_193782)
